>Addgene plasmid #118479 | pcDNA3-RAB-AKARev(T/A) | addgene full sequence | sequence record 230370 | Addgene NGS Result
GACGGATCGGGAGATCTCCCGATCCCCTATGGTGCACTCTCAGTACAATCTGCTCTGATGCCGCATAGTT
AAGCCAGTATCTGCTCCCTGCTTGTGTGTTGGAGGTCGCTGAGTAGTGCGCGAGCAAAATTTAAGCTACA
ACAAGGCAAGGCTTGACCGACAATTGCATGAAGAATCTGCTTAGGGTTAGGCGTTTTGCGCTGCTTCGCG
ATGTACGGGCCAGATATACGCGTTGACATTGATTATTGACTAGTTATTAATAGTAATCAATTACGGGGTC
ATTAGTTCATAGCCCATATATGGAGTTCCGCGTTACATAACTTACGGTAAATGGCCCGCCTGGCTGACCG
CCCAACGACCCCCGCCCATTGACGTCAATAATGACGTATGTTCCCATAGTAACGCCAATAGGGACTTTCC
ATTGACGTCAATGGGTGGAGTATTTACGGTAAACTGCCCACTTGGCAGTACATCAAGTGTATCATATGCC
AAGTACGCCCCCTATTGACGTCAATGACGGTAAATGGCCCGCCTGGCATTATGCCCAGTACATGACCTTA
TGGGACTTTCCTACTTGGCAGTACATCTACGTATTAGTCATCGCTATTACCATGGTGATGCGGTTTTGGC
AGTACATCAATGGGCGTGGATAGCGGTTTGACTCACGGGGATTTCCAAGTCTCCACCCCATTGACGTCAA
TGGGAGTTTGTTTTGGCACCAAAATCAACGGGACTTTCCAAAATGTCGTAACAACTCCGCCCCATTGACG
CAAATGGGCGGTAGGCGTGTACGGTGGGAGGTCTATATAAGCAGAGCTCTCTGGCTAACTAGAGAACCCA
CTGCTTACTGGCTTATCGAAATTAATACGACTCACTATAGGGAGACCCAAGCTTGCGGCCGCCACCATGG
TGCGGGGTTCTCATCATCATCATCATCATGGTATGGCTAGCATGACTGGTGGACAGCAAATGGGTCGGGA
TCTGTACGACGATGACGATAAGGATCCCATGGTGAGCAAGAGCGAGGAGGTCATCAAAGAGTTCATGCGC
TTCAAGGTGCGCTTGGAGGGCTCCATGAACGGCCACGAGTTCGAGATCGAGGGCGAGGGCGAGGGCCGCC
CCTACGAGGGCACCCAGACCGCCAAGCTGAAGGTGACCAAGGGCGGCCCCCTGCCCTTCGCCTGGGACAT
CCTGTCCCCCCAGATCATGTACGGCTCCAAGGCGTACGTGAAGCACCCCGCCGACGTCCCCGATTACATG
AAGCTGTCCTTCCCCGAGGGCTTCAAGTGGGAGCGCGTGATGCACTTCGAGGACGGCGGTCTGGTGACCG
TGACTCAGGACACCTCCCTGCAGGACGGCACGCTGATCTACAAGGTGAAGATGCGCGGCACCAACTTCCC
CCCCGACGGCCCCGTAATGCAGAAGAAGACCTTGGGCTGGGATTATGCCACCGAGCGCCTGTACCCCGAA
GACGGCGTGCTGAAGGGCGAGCTTCTGGGGCGCCTGAAGCTGAAGGACGGCGGCCTCAACCTGGTGGAGT
TCAAGACCATCTACATGGCCAAGAAGCCCGTGCAACTGCCCGGCTACTACTTCGTGGACACCAAGCTGGG
CATCACCTCCCACAACGAGGACTACACCATCGTGGAACAGTACGAGCGCTCCGAGGGCCGCCACCACCTG
GGGCATGGCACCGGCAGCAGATCTATGCATAAGTTTTCTCAAGAACAGATCGGCGAAAACATTGTGTGCA
GGGTCATTTGTACCACGGGTCAAATTCCCATCCGAGATTTGTCAGCTGATATTTCACAAGTGCTTAAGGA
AAAACGATCCATAAAGAAAGTTTGGACATTTGGTAGAAACCCAGCCTGTGACTATCATTTAGGAAACATT
TCAAGACTGTCAAATAAGCATTTCCAAATACTACTAGGAGAAGACGGTAACCTTTTATTGAATGACATTT
CCACTAATGGGACCTGGTTAAATGGGCAAAAAGTCGAGAAGAACAGCAATCAGTTACTGTCCCAAGGTGA
TGAAATAACCGTTGGTGTAGGCGTGGAATCAGATATTTTATCTCTGGTCATTTTCATAAACGACAAATTT
AAGCAGTGCCTGGAGCAGAACAAAGTTGATCGCGGTACCAGTGCTGGTGGTAGTGCTGGTGGTAGTGCTG
GTGGTAGTGCTGGTGGTAGTGCTGGTGGTTCCGGATTGAGGCGCGCGGCCCTGGTTGACGGCGGCAGCGA
GCTCGCCTCCTCCGAGGACAACAACATGGCCACCATCAAAGAGTTCATGCGCTTCAAGGTGCGCATGGAG
GGCTCCATGAACGGCCACGAGTTCGAGATCGAGGGCGAGGGCGAGGGCCGCCCCTACGAGGGCACCCAGA
CCGCCAAGCTGAAGGTGACCAAGGGCGGCCCCCTGCCCTTCGCCTGGGACATCCTGTCCCCCCAGTTCAT
GTACGGCTCCGAGGCGTACGTGAGGCACCCCGCCGACATCCCCGATTACAAGAAGCTGCCCTTCCCCGAG
GGCTTCAAGTGGGAGCGCGTGATGAACTTCGAAGACGGCGGTCTGGTGACCGTTACCCAGGACTCCTCCC
TGCAGGACGGCACGCTGATCTGCAAGGTGAAGATGCGCGGCACCAACTTCCCCCCCGACGGCCCCGTAAT
GCAGAAGAAGACCATGGGCTGGGAGGCCTCCACCGAGATGCTGTACCCCGAAGACGGCGTGCTGAAGGGC
CATAGCTATCAGGCCCTGAAGCTGAAGGACGGCGGCCACTACCTGGTGGAGTTCGAGACCATCTACATGG
CCAAGAAGCCCGTGCAACTGCCCGGCGATTACTGTGTGGACACCAAGCTGGACATCACCTCCCACAACGA
GGACTACACCATCGTGGAACAGTACGGGCGCTCCGAGGGCCGCCACCGTCTGGGCATGGACGAGCGGTAC
AAGTAAGAATTCTGCAGATATCCATCACACTGGCGGCCGCTCGAGCATGCATCTAGAGGGCCCTATTCTA
TAGTGTCACCTAAATGCTAGAGCTCGCTGATCAGCCTCGACTGTGCCTTCTAGTTGCCAGCCATCTGTTG
TTTGCCCCTCCCCCGTGCCTTCCTTGACCCTGGAAGGTGCCACTCCCACTGTCCTTTCCTAATAAAATGA
GGAAATTGCATCGCATTGTCTGAGTAGGTGTCATTCTATTCTGGGGGGTGGGGTGGGGCAGGACAGCAAG
GGGGAGGATTGGGAAGACAATAGCAGGCATGCTGGGGATGCGGTGGGCTCTATGGCTTCTGAGGCGGAAA
GAACCAGCTGGGGCTCTAGGGGGTATCCCC
[124 nt withheld, positions 3321-3444]
C
[91 nt withheld, positions 3446-3536]
A
[49 nt withheld, positions 3538-3586]
CCTTTGACGTTGGAGTCCACGTTCTTT
[37 nt withheld, positions 3614-3650]
ACCCTATCTCGGTCTATTCTTTTGATTTATAAGGGATTTTGCCGATTTCGGCCTATTGGTTAAAAAATGA
GCTGATTTAACAAAAATTTAACGCGAATTAATTCTGTGGAATGTGTGTCAGTTAGGGTGTGGAAAGTCCC
CAGGCTCCCCAGCAGGCAGAAGTATGCAAAGCATGCATCTCAATTAGTCAGCAACCAGGTGTGGAAAGTC
CCCAGGCTCCCCAGCAGGCAGAAGTATGCAAAGCATGCATCTCAATTAGTCAGCAACCATAGTCCCGCCC
CTAACTCCGCCCATCCCGCCCCTAACTCCGCCCAGTTCCGCCCATTCTCCGCCCCATGGCTGACTAATTT
TTTTTATTTATGCAGAGGCCGAGGCCGCCTCTGCCTCTGAGCTATTCCAGAAGTAGTGAGGAGGCTTTTT
TGGAGGCCTAGGCTTTTGCAAAAAGCTCCCGGGAGCTTGTATATCCATTTTCGGATCTGATCAAGAGACA
GGATGAGGATCGTTTCGCATGATTGAACAAGATGGATTGCACGCAGGTTCTCCGGCCGCTTGGGTGGAGA
GGCTATTCGGCTATGACTGGGCACAACAGACAATCGGCTGCTCTGATGCCGCCGTGTTCCGGCTGTCAGC
GCAGGGGCGCCCGGTTCTTTTTGTCAAGACCGACCTGTCCGGTGCCCTGAATGAACTGCAGGACGAGGCA
GCGCGGCTATCGTGGCTGGCCACGACGGGCGTTCCTTGCGCAGCTGTGCTCGACGTTGTCACTGAAGCGG
GAAGGGACTGGCTGCTATTGGGCGAAGTGCCGGGGCAGGATCTCCTGTCATCTCACCTTGCTCCTGCCGA
GAAAGTATCCATCATGGCTGATGCAATGCGGCGGCTGCATACGCTTGATCCGGCTACCTGCCCATTCGAC
CACCAAGCGAAACATCGCATCGAGCGAGCACGTACTCGGATGGAAGCCGGTCTTGTCGATCAGGATGATC
TGGACGAAGAGCATCAGGGGCTCGCGCCAGCCGAACTGTTCGCCAGGCTCAAGGCGCGCATGCCCGACGG
CGAGGATCTCGTCGTGACCCATGGCGATGCCTGCTTGCCGAATATCATGGTGGAAAATGGCCGCTTTTCT
GGATTCATCGACTGTGGCCGGCTGGGTGTGGCGGACCGCTATCAGGACATAGCGTTGGCTACCCGTGATA
TTGCTGAAGAGCTTGGCGGCGAATGGGCTGACCGCTTCCTCGTGCTTTACGGTATCGCCGCTCCCGATTC
GCAGCGCATCGCCTTCTATCGCCTTCTTGACGAGTTCTTCTGAGCGGGACTCTGGGGTTCGAAATGACCG
ACCAAGCGACGCCCAACCTGCCATCACGAGATTTCGATTCCACCGCCGCCTTCTATGAAAGGTTGGGCTT
CGGAATCGTTTTCCGGGACGCCGGCTGGATGATCCTCCAGCGCGGGGATCTCATGCTGGAGTTCTTCGCC
CACCCCAACTTGTTTATTGCAGCTTATAATGGTTACAAATAAAGCAATAGCATCACAAATTTCACAAATA
AAGCATTTTTTTCACTGCATTCTAGTTGTGGTTTGTCCAAACTCATCAATGTATCTTATCATGTCTGTAT
ACCGTCGACCTCTAGCTAGAGCTTGGCGTAATCATGGTCATAGCTGTTTCCTGTGTGAAATTGTTATCCG
CTCACAATTCCACACAACATACGAGCCGGAAGCATAAAGTGTAAAGCCTGGGGTGCCTAATGAGTGAGCT
AACTCACATTAATTGCGTTGCGCTCACTGCCCGCTTTCCAGTCGGGAAACCTGTCGTGCCAGCTGCATTA
ATGAATCGGCCAACGCGCGGGGAGAGGCGGTTTGCGTATTGGGCGCTCTTCCGCTTCCTCGCTCACTGAC
TCGCTGCGCTCGGTCGTTCGGCTGCGGCGAGCGGTATCAGCTCACTCAAAGGCGGTAATACGGTTATCCA
CAGAATCAGGGGATAACGCAGGAAAGAACATGTGAGCAAAAGGCCAGCAAAAGGCCAGGAACCGTAAAAA
GGCCGCGTTGCTGGCGTTTTTCCATAGGCTCCGCCCCCCTGACGAGCATCACAAAAATCGACGCTCAAGT
CAGAGGTGGCGAAACCCGACAGGACTATAAAGATACCAGGCGTTTCCCCCTGGAAGCTCCCTCGTGCGCT
CTCCTGTTCCGACCCTGCCGCTTACCGGATACCTGTCCGCCTTTCTCCCTTCGGGAAGCGTGGCGCTTTC
TCATAGCTCACGCTGTAGGTATCTCAGTTCGGTGTAGGTCGTTCGCTCCAAGCTGGGCTGTGTGCACGAA
CCCCCCGTTCAGCCCGACCGCTGCGCCTTATCCGGTAACTATCGTCTTGAGTCCAACCCGGTAAGACACG
ACTTATCGCCACTGGCAGCAGCCACTGGTAACAGGATTAGCAAAGCGAGGTATGTAGGCGGTGCTACAGA
GTTCTTGAAGTGGTGGCCTAACTACGGCTACACTAGAAGAACAGTATTTGGTATCTGCGCTCTGCTGAAG
CCAGTTACCTTCGGAAAAAGAGTTGGTAGCTCTTGATCCGGCAAACAAACCACCGCTGGTAGCGGTGGTT
TTTTTGTTTGCAAGCAGCAGATTACGCGCAGAAAAAAAGGATCTCAAGAAGATCCTTTGATCTTTTCTAC
GGGGTCTGACGCTCAGTGGAACGAAAACTCACGTTAAGGGATTTTGGTCATGAGATTATCAAAAAGGATC
TTCACCTAGATCCTTTTAAATTAAAAATGAAGTTTTAAATCAATCTAAAGTATATATGAGTAAACTTGGT
CTGACAGTTACCAATGCTTAATCAGTGAGGCACCTATCTCAGCGATCTGTCTATTTCGTTCATCCATAGT
TGCCTGACTCCCCGTCGTGTAGATAACTACGATACGGGAGGGCTTACCATCTGGCCCCAGTGCTGCAATG
ATACCGCGAGACCCACGCTCACCGGCTCCAGATTTATCAGCAATAAACCAGCCAGCCGGAAGGGCCGAGC
GCAGAAGTGGTCCTGCAACTTTATCCGCCTCCATCCAGTCTATTAATTGTTGCCGGGAAGCTAGAGTAAG
TAGTTCGCCAGTTAATAGTTTGCGCAACGTTGTTGCCATTGCTACAGGCATCGTGGTGTCACGCTCGTCG
TTTGGTATGGCTTCATTCAGCTCCGGTTCCCAACGATCAAGGCGAGTTACATGATCCCCCATGTTGTGCA
AAAAAGCGGTTAGCTCCTTCGGTCCTCCGATCGTTGTCAGAAGTAAGTTGGCCGCAGTGTTATCACTCAT
GGTTATGGCAGCACTGCATAATTCTCTTACTGTCATGCCATCCGTAAGATGCTTTTCTGTGACTGGTGAG
TACTCAACCAAGTCATTCTGAGAATAGTGTATGCGGCGACCGAGTTGCTCTTGCCCGGCGTCAATACGGG
ATAATACCGCGCCACATAGCAGAACTTTAAAAGTGCTCATCATTGGAAAACGTTCTTCGGGGCGAAAACT
CTCAAGGATCTTACCGCTGTTGAGATCCAGTTCGATGTAACCCACTCGTGCACCCAACTGATCTTCAGCA
TCTTTTACTTTCACCAGCGTTTCTGGGTGAGCAAAAACAGGAAGGCAAAATGCCGCAAAAAAGGGAATAA
GGGCGACACGGAAATGTTGAATACTCATACTCTTCCTTTTTCAATATTATTGAAGCATTTATCAGGGTTA
TTGTCTCATGAGCGGATACATATTTGAATGTATTTAGAAAAATAAACAAATAGGGGTTCCGCGCACATTT
CCCCGAAAAGTGCCACCTGACGTC
Features (pLannotate 1.2.2; 27 found; start..end, strand, type, name):
     28..80      -  misc_feature   bom (fragment): basis of mobility region from pBR322
    235..614     +  enhancer       CMV enhancer: human cytomegalovirus immediate early enhancer
    615..818     +  promoter       CMV promoter: human cytomegalovirus (CMV) immediate early promoter
    814..847     +  LTR            5' LTR (truncated) (fragment): truncated 5' long terminal repeat (LTR) from HIV-1
    863..881     +  promoter       T7 promoter: promoter for bacteriophage T7 RNA polymerase
    922..942     +  CDS            capTEV™ (fragment): composite tag for in vivo biotinylation, TEV protease cleavage, and 6xHis tagging
    943..975     +  CDS            T7 tag (gene 10 leader): leader peptide from bacteriophage T7 gene 10 promotes efficient translation in E. coli
    979..1002    +  CDS            Xpress™ tag: Xpress™ epitope tag, including an enterokinase recognition and cleavage site
   1009..1680    +  CDS            dTomato: dimeric variant of DsRed fluorescent protein (Shaner et al., 2004) mammalian codon-optimized
   1711..2133    +  CDS            RAD53 (fragment): RAD53_YEAST - Also known as MEC2, SAD1, SPK1. Experimental evidence at protein level: Swiss-Prot protein existence level 1. Controls S-phase checkpoint as well as G1 and G2 DNA damage checkpoints. Phosphorylates proteins on serine, threonine, and tyrosine. Prevents entry into anaphase and mitotic exit after DNA damage via regulation of the Polo kinase CDC5. Seems to be involved in the phosphorylation of RPH1. From Saccharomyces cerevisiae (strain ATCC 204508 / S288c) (Baker's yeast).
   2245..2922    +  CDS            dimer2: dimer2 is a basic (constitutively fluorescent) orange fluorescent protein published in 2002, derived from Discosoma sp.. It has low acid sensitivity.
   2921..2946    +  CDS            mNeonGreen (fragment): bright monomeric yellow-green fluorescent protein derived from LanYFP (Shaner et al., 2013)
   3007..3025    -  promoter       SP6 promoter: promoter for bacteriophage SP6 RNA polymerase
   3051..3275    +  polyA_signal   bGH poly(A) signal: bovine growth hormone polyadenylation signal
   3279..3300    +  promoter       SV40 promoter (fragment): SV40 enhancer and early promoter
   3321..3749    +  rep_origin     f1 ori (sequence partly withheld): f1 bacteriophage origin of replication; arrow indicates direction of (+) strand synthesis
   3763..4092    +  promoter       SV40 promoter: SV40 enhancer and early promoter
   4159..4950    +  CDS            neo: KKA2_KLEPN - Also known as kan, nptII. Experimental evidence at protein level: Swiss-Prot protein existence level 1. Resistance to kanamycin, neomycin, paromomycin, ribostamycin, butirosin and gentamicin B. From Klebsiella pneumoniae.
   4974..5132    +  CDS            ble (fragment): BLE_KLEPN - Experimental evidence at protein level: Swiss-Prot protein existence level 1. Binding protein with a strong affinity to the bleomycin family of antibiotics. Binds to CL990; an antimitotic-antibiotic compound. From Klebsiella pneumoniae.
   5127..5248    +  polyA_signal   SV40 poly(A) signal: SV40 polyadenylation signal
   5321..5337    -  protein_bind   lac operator: The lac repressor binds to the lac operator to inhibit transcription in E. coli. This inhibition can be relieved by adding lactose or isopropyl-β-D-thiogalactopyranoside (IPTG). lac repressor encoded by lacI
   5345..5375    -  promoter       lac promoter: promoter for the E. coli lac operon
   5390..5411    -  protein_bind   CAP binding site: CAP binding activates transcription in the presence of cAMP. E. coli catabolite activator protein
   5424..5516    -  CDS            lacI (fragment): lac repressor; lacI; The lac repressor binds to the lac operator to inhibit transcription in E. coli. This inhibition can be relieved by adding lactose or isopropyl-β-D-thiogalactopyranoside (IPTG).
   5699..6287    -  rep_origin     ori: high-copy-number ColE1/pMB1/pBR322/pUC origin of replication
   6458..7318    -  CDS            AmpR: β-lactamase; bla; confers resistance to ampicillin, carbenicillin, and related antibiotics
   7319..7423    -  promoter       AmpR promoter: bla
