[The description below was written by a language model from this plasmid's Addgene catalogue record and pLannotate feature annotations shown in this document.]
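Description:
pcDNA3-RAB-AKARev(T/A) is a mammalian expression plasmid built on the Invitrogen pcDNA3 backbone that encodes a negative-control version of the RAB-AKARev biosensor. It is propagated in E. coli as a high-copy plasmid through a ColE1/pUC-type origin with ampicillin selection (AmpR under its bla promoter). It also carries an f1 origin. For selection in mammalian cells, an SV40 early promoter drives the neo gene, conferring G418 resistance, followed by an SV40 polyadenylation signal.

The synthetic insert of about 1.9 kb sits between retained BamHI and EcoRI sites. It is transcribed from the CMV immediate-early enhancer/promoter and terminated by the bGH poly(A) signal, with flanking T7 and SP6 promoters from the backbone. The open reading frame begins with backbone-derived N-terminal 6xHis, T7 gene 10 leader and Xpress tags. The automated annotation then identifies two DsRed-family segments (called as dTomato and dimer2) on either side of a fragment matching yeast Rad53, which presumably corresponds to a phosphopeptide-binding domain. These names are homology-based calls rather than the depositor's own naming of the parts. The kinase substrate sequence is not annotated separately. According to the record, this variant carries a Thr-to-Ala substitution in that substrate sequence, which removes the phosphorylatable residue, so the sensor should not respond to kinase activity. The record does not name the target kinase. Short hits to an HIV-1 LTR, capTEV, mNeonGreen and ble are probably annotation artefacts.

The catalogue lists a total size of 7,737 bp, whereas the sequenced record is 7,454 nt. The construct serves as a non-responsive control alongside the functional RAB-AKARev in live-cell fluorescence imaging of signalling activity.
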