Addgene plasmid #118479: pcDNA3-RAB-AKARev(T/A)
Purpose: Negative-control mutant for RAB-AKARev biosensor.
Depositing lab: Jin Zhang. Depositing organization: University of California, San Diego (UCSD). Publication: Single-fluorophore biosensors for sensitive and multiplexed detection of signalling activities. Mehta S, Zhang Y, Roth RH, Zhang JF, Mo A, Tenner B, Huganir RL, Zhang J. Nat Cell Biol. 2018 Sep 24. pii: 10.1038/s41556-018-0200-6. doi: 10.1038/s41556-018-0200-6. PubMed 30250062.
Backbone
  Vector backbone: pcDNA3
  Backbone manufacturer: Invitrogen
  Backbone size w/o insert (bp): 5517
  Total vector size (bp): 7737
  Vector type: Mammalian Expression
  Selectable markers: Neomycin (select with G418)
Growth in bacteria
  Bacterial resistance: Ampicillin, 100 μg/mL
  Growth temperature: 37°C
  Growth strain: DH5alpha
  Copy number: High Copy
Gene/Insert
  Gene/Insert name: RAB-AKARev(T/A)
  Species: Synthetic
  Insert size (bp): 1932
  Mutation: Contains Thr-to-Ala mutation in substrate sequence.
  Promoter: CMV
  Tag / fusion protein: 6xHIS (N terminal on backbone); T7 tag (gene 10 leader) (N terminal on backbone); Xpress (TM) tag (N terminal on backbone)
  Cloning method: Restriction Enzyme; 5′ cloning site BamHI (not destroyed); 3′ cloning site EcoRI (not destroyed)
  Sequencing primers: 5′ CMV forward; 3′ BGH reverse
Terms and licenses: Academic/Nonprofit Terms; Industry Terms: Not Available to Industry
How to cite: pcDNA3-RAB-AKARev(T/A) was a gift from Jin Zhang (Addgene plasmid # 118479 ; http://n2t.net/addgene:118479 ; RRID:Addgene_118479)
